>Addgene plasmid #200067 | U6-sgRNAs-Crym | addgene full sequence | sequence record 393401 | Addgene NGS Result
GTGAGCAAGGGCGAGGAGGATAACATGGCCATCATCAAGGAGTTCATGCGCTTCAAGGTGCACATGGAGG
GCTCCGTGAACGGCCACGAGTTCGAGATCGAGGGCGAGGGCGAGGGCCGCCCCTACGAGGGCACCCAGAC
CGCCAAGCTGAAGGTGACCAAGGGTGGCCCCCTGCCCTTCGCCTGGGACATCCTGTCCCCTCAGTTCATG
TACGGCTCCAAGGCCTACGTGAAGCACCCCGCCGACATCCCCGACTACTTGAAGCTGTCCTTCCCCGAGG
GCTTCAAGTGGGAGCGCGTGATGAACTTCGAGGACGGCGGCGTGGTGACCGTGACCCAGGACTCCTCCCT
GCAGGACGGCGAGTTCATCTACAAGGTGAAGCTGCGCGGCACCAACTTCCCCTCCGACGGCCCCGTAATG
CAGAAGAAAACCATGGGCTGGGAGGCCTCCTCCGAGCGGATGTACCCCGAGGACGGCGCCCTGAAGGGCG
AGATCAAGCAGAGGCTGAAGCTGAAGGACGGCGGCCACTACGACGCTGAGGTCAAGACCACCTACAAGGC
CAAGAAGCCCGTGCAGCTGCCCGGCGCCTACAACGTCAACATCAAGTTGGACATCACCTCCCACAACGAG
GACTACACCATCGTGGAACAGTACGAACGCGCCGAGGGCCGCCACTCCACCGGCGGCATGGACGAGCTGT
ACAAGTAACTAGAGTCGACCCGGGCGGCCGCTTCGAGCAGACATGATAAGATACATTGATGAGTTTGGAC
AAACCACAACTAGAATGCAGTGAAAAAAATGCTTTATTTGTGAAATTTGTGATGCTATTGCTTTATTTGT
AACCATTATAAGCTGCAATAAACAAGTTAACAACAACAATTGCATTCATTTTATGTTTCAGGTTCAGGGG
GAGATGTGGGAGGTTTTTTAAAGCAAGTAAAACCTCTACAAATGTGGTAAAATCGATAAGGATCTTCCTA
GAGCATGGCTACGTAGATAAGTAGCATGGCGGGTTAATCATTAACTACAAGGAACCCCTAGTGATGGAGT
TGGCCACTCCCTCTCTGCGCGCTCGCTCGCTCACTGAGGCCGGGCGACCAAAGGTCGCCCGACGCCCGGG
CTTTGCCCGGGCGGCCTCAGTGAGCGAGCGAGCGCGCAGCCTTAATTAACCTAATTCACTGGCCGTCGTT
TTACAACGTCGTGACTGGGAAAACCCTGGCGTTACCCAACTTAATCGCCTTGCAGCACATCCCCCTTTCG
CCAGCTGGCGTAATAGCGAAGAGGCCCGCACCGATCGCCCTTCCCAACAGTTGCGCAGCCTGAATGGCGA
ATGGG
[124 nt withheld, positions 1336-1459]
C
[91 nt withheld, positions 1461-1551]
A
[49 nt withheld, positions 1553-1601]
CCTTTGACGTTGGAGTCCACGTTCTTT
[37 nt withheld, positions 1629-1665]
ACCCTATCTCGGTCTATTCTTTTGATTTATAAGGGATTTTGCCGATTTCGGCCTATTGGTTAAAAAATGA
GCTGATTTAACAAAAATTTAACGCGAATTTTAACAAAATATTAACGCTTACAATTTAGGTGGCACTTTTC
GGGGAAATGTGCGCGGAACCCCTATTTGTTTATTTTTCTAAATACATTCAAATATGTATCCGCTCATGAG
ACAATAACCCTGATAAATGCTTCAATAATATTGAAAAAGGAAGAGTATGAGTATTCAACATTTCCGTGTC
GCCCTTATTCCCTTTTTTGCGGCATTTTGCCTTCCTGTTTTTGCTCACCCAGAAACGCTGGTGAAAGTAA
AAGATGCTGAAGATCAGTTGGGTGCACGAGTGGGTTACATCGAACTGGATCTCAACAGCGGTAAGATCCT
TGAGAGTTTTCGCCCCGAAGAACGTTTTCCAATGATGAGCACTTTTAAAGTTCTGCTATGTGGCGCGGTA
TTATCCCGTATTGACGCCGGGCAAGAGCAACTCGGTCGCCGCATACACTATTCTCAGAATGACTTGGTTG
AGTACTCACCAGTCACAGAAAAGCATCTTACGGATGGCATGACAGTAAGAGAATTATGCAGTGCTGCCAT
AACCATGAGTGATAACACTGCGGCCAACTTACTTCTGACAACGATCGGAGGACCGAAGGAGCTAACCGCT
TTTTTGCACAACATGGGGGATCATGTAACTCGCCTTGATCGTTGGGAACCGGAGCTGAATGAAGCCATAC
CAAACGACGAGCGTGACACCACGATGCCTGTAGCAATGGCAACAACGTTGCGCAAACTATTAACTGGCGA
ACTACTTACTCTAGCTTCCCGGCAACAATTAATAGACTGGATGGAGGCGGATAAAGTTGCAGGACCACTT
CTGCGCTCGGCCCTTCCGGCTGGCTGGTTTATTGCTGATAAATCTGGAGCCGGTGAGCGTGGGTCTCGCG
GTATCATTGCAGCACTGGGGCCAGATGGTAAGCCCTCCCGTATCGTAGTTATCTACACGACGGGGAGTCA
GGCAACTATGGATGAACGAAATAGACAGATCGCTGAGATAGGTGCCTCACTGATTAAGCATTGGTAACTG
TCAGACCAAGTTTACTCATATATACTTTAGATTGATTTAAAACTTCATTTTTAATTTAAAAGGATCTAGG
TGAAGATCCTTTTTGATAATCTCATGACCAAAATCCCTTAACGTGAGTTTTCGTTCCACTGAGCGTCAGA
CCCCGTAGAAAAGATCAAAGGATCTTCTTGAGATCCTTTTTTTCTGCGCGTAATCTGCTGCTTGCAAACA
AAAAAACCACCGCTACCAGCGGTGGTTTGTTTGCCGGATCAAGAGCTACCAACTCTTTTTCCGAAGGTAA
CTGGCTTCAGCAGAGCGCAGATACCAAATACTGTTCTTCTAGTGTAGCCGTAGTTAGGCCACCACTTCAA
GAACTCTGTAGCACCGCCTACATACCTCGCTCTGCTAATCCTGTTACCAGTGGCTGCTGCCAGTGGCGAT
AAGTCGTGTCTTACCGGGTTGGACTCAAGACGATAGTTACCGGATAAGGCGCAGCGGTCGGGCTGAACGG
GGGGTTCGTGCACACAGCCCAGCTTGGAGCGAACGACCTACACCGAACTGAGATACCTACAGCGTGAGCT
ATGAGAAAGCGCCACGCTTCCCGAAGGGAGAAAGGCGGACAGGTATCCGGTAAGCGGCAGGGTCGGAACA
GGAGAGCGCACGAGGGAGCTTCCAGGGGGAAACGCCTGGTATCTTTATAGTCCTGTCGGGTTTCGCCACC
TCTGACTTGAGCGTCGATTTTTGTGATGCTCGTCAGGGGGGCGGAGCCTATGGAAAAACGCCAGCAACGC
GGCCTTTTTACGGTTCCTGGCCTTTTGCTGGCCTTTTGCTCACATGTTCTTTCCTGCGTTATCCCCTGAT
TCTGTGGATAACCGTATTACCGCCTTTGAGTGAGCTGATACCGCTCGCCGCAGCCGAACGACCGAGCGCA
GCGAGTCAGTGAGCGAGGAAGCGGAAGAGCGCCCAATACGCAAACCGCCTCTCCCCGCGCGTTGGCCGAT
TCATTAATGCAGCTGGCACGACAGGTTTCCCGACTGGAAAGCGGGCAGTGAGCGCAACGCAATTAATGTG
AGTTAGCTCACTCATTAGGCACCCCAGGCTTTACACTTTATGCTTCCGGCTCGTATGTTGTGTGGAATTG
TGAGCGGATAACAATTTCACACAGGAAACAGCTATGACCATGATTACGCCAGATTTAATTAAGGCCTTAA
TTAGGCTGCGCGCTCGCTCGCTCACTGAGGCCGCCCGGGCAAAGCCCGGGCGTCGGGCGACCTTTGGTCG
CCCGGCCTCAGTGAGCGAGCGAGCGCGCAGAGAGGGAGTGGCCAACTCCATCACTAGGGGTTCCTTGTAG
TTAATGATTAACCCGCCATGCTACTTATCTACGTAGCCATGCTCTAGGAAGATCAAGATCAGATCTTTCC
CATGATTCCTTCATATTTGCATATACGATACAAGGCTGTTAGAGAGATAATTGGAATTAATTTGACTGTA
AACACAAAGATATTAGTACAAAATACGTGACGTAGAAAGTAATAATTTCTTGGGTAGTTTGCAGTTTTAA
AATTATGTTTTAAAATGGACTATCATATGCTTACCGTAACTTGAAAGTATTTCGATTTCTTGGCTTTATA
TATCTTGTGGAAAGGACGAAACACCAAGTTAGTCACCTTCTATGAGTTTTAGAGCTAGAAATAGCAAGTT
AAAATAAGGCTAGTCCGTTATCAACTTGAAAAAGTGGCACCGAGTCGGTGCTTTTTTGTTGATCTTTCCC
ATGATTCCTTCATATTTGCATATACGATACAAGGCTGTTAGAGAGATAATTGGAATTAATTTGACTGTAA
ACACAAAGATATTAGTACAAAATACGTGACGTAGAAAGTAATAATTTCTTGGGTAGTTTGCAGTTTTAAA
ATTATGTTTTAAAATGGACTATCATATGCTTACCGTAACTTGAAAGTATTTCGATTTCTTGGCTTTATAT
ATCTTGTGGAAAGGACGAAACACCGCACCGATGCCTGATGGGAGGTTTTAGAGCTAGAAATAGCAAGTTA
AAATAAGGCTAGTCCGTTATCAACTTGAAAAAGTGGCACCGAGTCGGTGCTTTTTTGTTGATCTTTCCCA
TGATTCCTTCATATTTGCATATACGATACAAGGCTGTTAGAGAGATAATTGGAATTAATTTGACTGTAAA
CACAAAGATATTAGTACAAAATACGTGACGTAGAAAGTAATAATTTCTTGGGTAGTTTGCAGTTTTAAAA
TTATGTTTTAAAATGGACTATCATATGCTTACCGTAACTTGAAAGTATTTCGATTTCTTGGCTTTATATA
TCTTGTGGAAAGGACGAAACACCGGCAGGCGGCGAGATGAAGCGTTTTAGAGCTAGAAATAGCAAGTTAA
AATAAGGCTAGTCCGTTATCAACTTGAAAAAGTGGCACCGAGTCGGTGCTTTTTTGTTTTAGAGCTAGAA
ATAGCAAGTTAAAATAAGGCTAGTCCGTTTTTAGCGCGTGCGCCAATTCTGCAGACAAATGGCTCTAGAG
GTACCCGTTGATCTAACATATCCTGGTGTGGAGTAGGGGACGCTGCTCTGACAGAGGCTCGGGGGCCTGA
GCTGGCTCTGTGAGCTGGGGAGGAGGCAGACAGCCAGGCCTTGTCTGCAAGCAGACCTGGCAGCATTGGG
CTGGCCGCCCCCCAGGGCCTCCTCTTCATGCCCAGTGAATGACTCACCTTGGCACAGACACAATGTTCGG
GGTGGGCACAGTGCCTGCTTCCCGCCGCACCCCAGCCCCCCTCAAATGCCTTCCGAGAAGCCCATTGAGC
AGGGGGCTTGCATTGCACCCCAGCCTGACAGCCTGGCATCTTGGGATAAAAGCAGCACAGCCCCCTAGGG
GCTGCCCTTGCTGTGTGGCGCCACCGGCGGTGGAGAACAAGGCTCTATTCAGCCTGTGCCCAGGAAAGGG
GATCAGGGGATGCCCAGGCATGGACAGTGGGTGGCAGGGGGGGAGAGGAGGGCTGTCTGCTTCCCAGAAG
TCCAAGGACACAAATGGGTGAGGGGAGAGCTCTCCCCATAGCTGGGCTGCGGCCCAACCCCACCCCCTCA
GGCTATGCCAGGGGGTGTTGCCAGGGGCACCCGGGCATCGCCAGTCTAGCCCACTCCTTCATAAAGCCCT
CGCATCCCAGGAGCGAGCAGAGCCAGAGCAGGTTGGAGAGGAGACGCATCACCTCCGCTGCTCGCAAGCT
TTATTGCGGTAGTTTATCACAGTTAAATTGCTAACGCAGTCAGTGCTTCTGACACAACAGTCTCGAACTT
AAGCTGCAGAAGTTGGTCGTGAGGCACTGGGCAGGTAAGTATCAAGGTTACAAGACAGGTTTAAGGAGAC
CAATAGAAACTGGGCTTGTCGAGACAGAGAAAACTCTTGCGTTTCTGATAGGCACCTATTGGTCTTACTG
ACATCCACTTTGCCTTTCTCTCCACAGGTGTCCACTCCCAGTTCAATTACAGCTCTTAAGGCTAGAGTAC
TTAATACGACTCACTATAGGCTAGCCTCGAGAATTCACCACCATG
Features (pLannotate 1.2.2; 23 found; start..end, strand, type, name):
    747..868     -  polyA_signal   SV40 poly(A) signal: SV40 polyadenylation signal
    891..959     -  CDS            large T antigen (fragment): large T antigen from SV40 (simian virus 40)
   1030..1160    +  repeat_region  AAV2 ITR (fragment): inverted terminal repeat of adeno-associated virus serotype 2 inverted
   1174..1331    +  CDS            lacZα (fragment): LacZα fragment of β-galactosidase; lacZ fragment
   1336..1764    +  rep_origin     f1 ori (sequence partly withheld): f1 bacteriophage origin of replication; arrow indicates direction of (+) strand synthesis
   1817..1921    +  promoter       AmpR promoter: bla
   1922..2782    +  CDS            AmpR: β-lactamase; bla; confers resistance to ampicillin, carbenicillin, and related antibiotics
   2953..3541    +  rep_origin     ori: high-copy-number ColE1/pMB1/pBR322/pUC origin of replication
   3724..3816    +  CDS            lacI (fragment): lac repressor; lacI; The lac repressor binds to the lac operator to inhibit transcription in E. coli. This inhibition can be relieved by adding lactose or isopropyl-β-D-thiogalactopyranoside (IPTG).
   3829..3850    +  protein_bind   CAP binding site: CAP binding activates transcription in the presence of cAMP. E. coli catabolite activator protein
   3865..3895    +  promoter       lac promoter: promoter for the E. coli lac operon
   3903..3919    +  protein_bind   lac operator: The lac repressor binds to the lac operator to inhibit transcription in E. coli. This inhibition can be relieved by adding lactose or isopropyl-β-D-thiogalactopyranoside (IPTG). lac repressor encoded by lacI
   3980..4110    -  repeat_region  AAV2 ITR (fragment): inverted terminal repeat of adeno-associated virus serotype 2 inverted
   4181..4412    +  promoter       U6 promoter: RNA polymerase III promoter for human U6 snRNA
   4441..4516    +  misc_RNA       gRNA scaffold: guide RNA scaffold for the Streptococcus pyogenes CRISPR/Cas9 system
   4530..4761    +  promoter       U6 promoter: RNA polymerase III promoter for human U6 snRNA
   4790..4865    +  misc_RNA       gRNA scaffold: guide RNA scaffold for the Streptococcus pyogenes CRISPR/Cas9 system
   4879..5110    +  promoter       U6 promoter: RNA polymerase III promoter for human U6 snRNA
   5139..5214    +  misc_RNA       gRNA scaffold: guide RNA scaffold for the Streptococcus pyogenes CRISPR/Cas9 system
   5221..5264    +  misc_RNA       gRNA scaffold (fragment): guide RNA scaffold for the Streptococcus pyogenes CRISPR/Cas9 system
   6110..6242    +  intron         chimeric intron: chimera between introns from human β-globin and immunoglobulin heavy chain genes
   6287..6305    +  promoter       T7 promoter: promoter for bacteriophage T7 RNA polymerase
   6328..705     +  CDS            mCherry (across the origin): mCherry is a basic (constitutively fluorescent) red fluorescent protein published in 2004, derived from Discosoma sp.. It is reported to be a very rapidly-maturing monomer with low acid sensitivity.
