[The description below was written by a language model from this plasmid's Addgene catalogue record and pLannotate feature annotations shown in this document.]
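Description:
U6-sgRNAs-Crym is an AAV transfer plasmid built on the pZac2.1 backbone for CRISPR-based disruption of mouse Crym (µ-crystallin), combined with astrocyte-restricted fluorescent labelling. The payload lies between two AAV2 inverted terminal repeats, which allow the cassette to be packaged into recombinant AAV particles. The bacterial portion outside the ITRs carries a ColE1/pUC-type origin, an f1 origin, remnants of the lac region, and an ampicillin resistance gene for selection in E. coli. The feature table annotates the origin as a high-copy type, whereas the catalogue lists the plasmid as low copy and names a recombination-deficient strain, which is consistent with the repeated elements in the construct.

Downstream of the first ITR, the annotation shows three tandem units, each made of a human U6 RNA polymerase III promoter followed by a Streptococcus pyogenes Cas9 guide RNA scaffold. A single vector therefore expresses three Crym-targeting sgRNAs. The guides were inserted through BbsI sites that were destroyed during cloning. A short additional scaffold fragment follows the third unit.

Next comes an mCherry reporter cassette. The catalogue attributes its expression to the GfaABC1D promoter, a compact GFAP-derived astrocyte promoter. This promoter is not annotated in the feature table, but an unannotated gap precedes the chimeric intron where it would be expected. The cassette continues with the chimeric intron, a T7 promoter, the mCherry coding sequence, and an SV40 polyadenylation signal.

No Cas9 is encoded, so the nuclease must be supplied separately; the record does not say how. The stated purpose is knockdown of Crym with astrocyte-specific mCherry expression to mark transduced cells.
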