Addgene plasmid #200067: U6-sgRNAs-Crym
Purpose: For the knock down of Crym with an astrocyte specific mCherry expression
Depositing lab: Baljit Khakh. Depositing organization: University of California, Los Angeles (UCLA). Publication: Crym-positive striatal astrocytes gate perseverative behaviour. Ollivier M, Soto JS, Linker KE, Moye SL, Jami-Alahmadi Y, Jones AE, Divakaruni AS, Kawaguchi R, Wohlschlegel JA, Khakh BS. Nature. 2024 Mar;627(8003):358-366. doi: 10.1038/s41586-024-07138-0. Epub 2024 Feb 28. PubMed 38418885.
Backbone
  Vector backbone: PZac2.1
  Backbone manufacturer: Khakh lab
  Backbone size w/o insert (bp): 3472
  Total vector size (bp): 6319
  Vector type: Mouse Targeting, AAV, CRISPR
Growth in bacteria
  Bacterial resistance: Ampicillin, 100 μg/mL
  Growth temperature: 37°C
  Growth strain: NEB Stable
  Copy number: Low Copy
Gene/Insert
  Gene/Insert name: U6-3xsgRNA-Crym (alt name: sgRNA-Crym)
  gRNA/shRNA sequence: mouse u-crystallin (gene Crym)
  Species: M. musculus (mouse)
  GenBank ID: 12971
  Promoter: U6, GfaABC1D
  Tag / fusion protein: GfaABC1D-mCherry (C terminal on backbone)
  Cloning method: Restriction Enzyme; 5′ cloning site Bbs1 (destroyed during cloning); 3′ cloning site Bbs1 (destroyed during cloning)
  Sequencing primers: 5′ gctctaggaagatcaagatcagatct; 3′ ctgagctggctctgtgagct
Terms and licenses: Academic/Nonprofit Terms; Industry Terms: Not Available to Industry
How to cite: U6-sgRNAs-Crym was a gift from Baljit Khakh (Addgene plasmid # 200067 ; http://n2t.net/addgene:200067 ; RRID:Addgene_200067)
